Addgene plasmid #66211: ADORA2B-Tango
Purpose: Expression of G protein-coupled receptors for PRESTO-Tango: parallel receptorome expression and screening via transcriptional output, with transcriptional activation following arrestin translocation
Depositing lab: Bryan Roth. Depositing organization: University of North Carolina at Chapel Hill. Publication: PRESTO-Tango as an open-source resource for interrogation of the druggable human GPCRome. Kroeze WK, Sassano MF, Huang XP, Lansu K, McCorvy JD, Giguere PM, Sciaky N, Roth BL. Nat Struct Mol Biol. 2015 May;22(5):362-9. doi: 10.1038/nsmb.3014. Epub 2015 Apr 20. PubMed 25895059.
Backbone
  Vector backbone: empty Tango
  Backbone size w/o insert (bp): 6632
  Vector type: Mammalian Expression
  Selectable markers: Neomycin (select with G418)
Growth in bacteria
  Bacterial resistance: Ampicillin, 100 μg/mL
  Growth temperature: 37°C
  Growth strain: DH5alpha
  Copy number: High Copy
Gene/Insert
  Gene/Insert name: ADORA2B
  Species: H. sapiens (human)
  Insert size (bp): 996
  Entrez Gene: ADORA2B (a.k.a. ADORA2)
  Promoter: CMV
  Tag / fusion protein: FLAG (N terminal on backbone)
  Cloning method: Restriction Enzyme; 5′ cloning site NotI (not destroyed); 3′ cloning site XhoI (unknown if destroyed)
  Sequencing primers: 5′ CMV-F; 3′ Tet-R
Terms and licenses: Academic/Nonprofit Terms; Industry Terms: Not Available to Industry
Depositor comments: Please note: Most of the PRESTO-Tango vectors do not contain the XhoI cut site downstream of the tTA sequence and instead carry an XbaI site. If you need to perform an XhoI digest we recommend sequencing with a forward primer at the C-terminus of tTA to determine which of the two sites is present. Suggested primer: 5-gagctccacttagacggcgagg-3. Original backbone was pcDNA3.1(+). These plasmids were generated as part of the Illuminating the Druggable Genome (IDG) program sponsored by the NIH Common Fund. The goal of this program is to identify, gather, and distribute information and resources for proteins that currently are not well-studied yet belong to commonly drug-targeted protein families: protein kinases, non-olfactory G-protein coupled receptors (GPCRs), and ion channels. The IDG program is designed to develop fundamental research tools for understudied proteins, elucidate their function, and disseminate the IDG-related resources and data to the greater scientific community.
How to cite: ADORA2B-Tango was a gift from Bryan Roth (Addgene plasmid # 66211 ; http://n2t.net/addgene:66211 ; RRID:Addgene_66211)
