[The description below was written by a language model from this plasmid's Addgene catalogue record and pLannotate feature annotations shown in this document.]
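Description:
ADORA2B-Tango is a mammalian expression plasmid from the PRESTO-Tango GPCR collection, built on an "empty Tango" backbone that derives from pcDNA3.1(+). The sequenced record is about 7.6 kb. It propagates in E. coli at high copy from a ColE1/pUC-type origin under ampicillin selection (AmpR with its own promoter), and also carries an f1 origin. For selection in mammalian cells, an SV40 early promoter drives a neomycin phosphotransferase gene terminated by an SV40 poly(A) signal, conferring G418 resistance. Short annotated hits to an HIV-1 LTR, ble and lacI are fragments of backbone sequence rather than functional parts.

The payload is a single fusion reading frame expressed from the CMV enhancer/promoter and terminated by the bGH poly(A) signal; a T7 promoter lies just upstream. An N-terminal FLAG epitope supplied by the backbone precedes the 996 bp human ADORA2B coding sequence, which encodes the adenosine A2B receptor. Downstream, TetR and the VP16 activation domain together form the tetracycline transactivator tTA. The annotation leaves an unlabelled gap between the receptor and TetR, so the linker elements are not identified in the record. In Tango designs generally, this region holds a protease cleavage site, so that arrestin recruitment to the activated receptor brings in a protease that releases tTA to drive a reporter.

As the record states, the plasmid is used for parallel receptorome screening by transcriptional output following arrestin translocation. This gives a G protein-independent readout of ligand activity at ADORA2B. The insert was cloned at NotI on the 5′ side. The depositor notes that many vectors in the series carry XbaI rather than XhoI downstream of tTA.
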