Features (pLannotate 1.2.2; 23 found; start..end, strand, type, name):
      1..380     +  enhancer       CMV enhancer: human cytomegalovirus immediate early enhancer
    381..584     +  promoter       CMV promoter: human cytomegalovirus (CMV) immediate early promoter
    580..613     +  LTR            5' LTR (truncated) (fragment): truncated 5' long terminal repeat (LTR) from HIV-1
    629..647     +  promoter       T7 promoter: promoter for bacteriophage T7 RNA polymerase
    806..826     +  CDS            3xFLAG (fragment): three tandem FLAG® epitope tags
    839..1834    +  CDS            ADORA2B: AA2BR_HUMAN - Experimental evidence at protein level: Swiss-Prot protein existence level 1. Receptor for adenosine. The activity of this receptor is mediated by G proteins which activate adenylyl cyclase. From Homo sapiens (Human).
   1955..2568    +  CDS            TetR (fragment): tetracycline repressor TetR; tetR from transposon Tn10; TetR binds to the tetracycline operator tetO to inhibit transcription. This inhibition can be relieved by adding tetracycline or doxycycline.
   2720..2953    +  CDS            VP16 AD: transcriptional activation domain of herpes simplex virus protein VP16 (Triezenberg et al., 1988; Cousens et al., 1989); UL48
   2994..3218    +  polyA_signal   bGH poly(A) signal: bovine growth hormone polyadenylation signal
   3222..3243    +  promoter       SV40 promoter (fragment): SV40 enhancer and early promoter
   3264..3692    +  rep_origin     f1 ori (sequence partly withheld): f1 bacteriophage origin of replication; arrow indicates direction of (+) strand synthesis
   3706..4035    +  promoter       SV40 promoter: SV40 enhancer and early promoter
   4102..4893    +  CDS            neo: KKA2_KLEPN - Also known as kan, nptII. Experimental evidence at protein level: Swiss-Prot protein existence level 1. Resistance to kanamycin, neomycin, paromomycin, ribostamycin, butirosin and gentamicin B. From Klebsiella pneumoniae.
   4917..5075    +  CDS            ble (fragment): BLE_KLEPN - Experimental evidence at protein level: Swiss-Prot protein existence level 1. Binding protein with a strong affinity to the bleomycin family of antibiotics. Binds to CL990; an antimitotic-antibiotic compound. From Klebsiella pneumoniae.
   5070..5191    +  polyA_signal   SV40 poly(A) signal: SV40 polyadenylation signal
   5264..5280    -  protein_bind   lac operator: The lac repressor binds to the lac operator to inhibit transcription in E. coli. This inhibition can be relieved by adding lactose or isopropyl-β-D-thiogalactopyranoside (IPTG). lac repressor encoded by lacI
   5288..5318    -  promoter       lac promoter: promoter for the E. coli lac operon
   5333..5354    -  protein_bind   CAP binding site: CAP binding activates transcription in the presence of cAMP. E. coli catabolite activator protein
   5367..5459    -  CDS            lacI (fragment): lac repressor; lacI; The lac repressor binds to the lac operator to inhibit transcription in E. coli. This inhibition can be relieved by adding lactose or isopropyl-β-D-thiogalactopyranoside (IPTG).
   5642..6230    -  rep_origin     ori: high-copy-number ColE1/pMB1/pBR322/pUC origin of replication
   6401..7261    -  CDS            AmpR: β-lactamase; bla; confers resistance to ampicillin, carbenicillin, and related antibiotics
   7262..7366    -  promoter       AmpR promoter: bla
   7425..7477    -  misc_feature   bom (fragment): basis of mobility region from pBR322
>Addgene plasmid #66211 | ADORA2B-Tango | addgene full sequence | sequence record 361672 | Addgene NGS Result
GACATTGATTATTGACTAGTTATTAATAGTAATCAATTACGGGGTCATTAGTTCATAGCCCATATATGGA
GTTCCGCGTTACATAACTTACGGTAAATGGCCCGCCTGGCTGACCGCCCAACGACCCCCGCCCATTGACG
TCAATAATGACGTATGTTCCCATAGTAACGCCAATAGGGACTTTCCATTGACGTCAATGGGTGGAGTATT
TACGGTAAACTGCCCACTTGGCAGTACATCAAGTGTATCATATGCCAAGTACGCCCCCTATTGACGTCAA
TGACGGTAAATGGCCCGCCTGGCATTATGCCCAGTACATGACCTTATGGGACTTTCCTACTTGGCAGTAC
ATCTACGTATTAGTCATCGCTATTACCATGGTGATGCGGTTTTGGCAGTACATCAATGGGCGTGGATAGC
GGTTTGACTCACGGGGATTTCCAAGTCTCCACCCCATTGACGTCAATGGGAGTTTGTTTTGGCACCAAAA
TCAACGGGACTTTCCAAAATGTCGTAACAACTCCGCCCCATTGACGCAAATGGGCGGTAGGCGTGTACGG
TGGGAGGTCTATATAAGCAGAGCTCTCTGGCTAACTAGAGAACCCACTGCTTACTGGCTTATCGAAATTA
ATACGACTCACTATAGGGAGACCCAAGCTGGCTAGCGTTTAAACTTAAGCTTGGTACCGAGCTCGGATCC
ACTAGTCCAGTGTGGTGGAATTCTGCAGATATCCAGCACAGTGGCGGCCGCGCCACCATGAAGACGATCA
TCGCCCTGAGCTACATCTTCTGCCTGGTATTCGCCGACTACAAGGACGATGATGACGCCAGCATCGATAT
GTTGCTTGAGACCCAGGATGCCCTTTATGTGGCCCTGGAACTGGTCATCGCGGCTCTCAGCGTGGCTGGA
AATGTGCTGGTGTGCGCTGCCGTTGGAACAGCGAACACCCTTCAGACTCCAACTAATTATTTTCTCGTTA
GCCTGGCAGCCGCCGACGTGGCTGTAGGTCTGTTCGCCATTCCATTCGCCATCACTATCAGCCTCGGGTT
TTGCACGGACTTCTACGGATGCCTTTTCTTGGCTTGCTTCGTGCTCGTTCTTACTCAAAGTAGCATATTT
AGCCTGCTGGCAGTGGCCGTTGACCGATACCTGGCTATCTGCGTGCCACTGAGGTATAAGAGCCTGGTAA
CCGGAACCAGAGCACGCGGCGTTATCGCTGTGCTTTGGGTTCTCGCCTTCGGGATCGGCTTGACTCCTTT
TCTCGGGTGGAACTCAAAAGATAGCGCCACCAACAACTGCACCGAGCCTTGGGATGGAACTACCAATGAA
AGCTGCTGCCTCGTGAAGTGCCTGTTCGAGAACGTGGTGCCCATGTCCTACATGGTGTACTTCAACTTCT
TCGGCTGCGTTTTGCCCCCCTTGCTGATAATGTTGGTGATTTATATTAAGATTTTTCTCGTGGCCTGTCG
ACAGCTCCAGAGGACCGAGCTGATGGACCACAGCCGAACTACGCTGCAACGAGAAATTCACGCCGCCAAG
AGCCTGGCCATGATTGTGGGTATCTTTGCACTGTGTTGGTTGCCAGTGCACGCGGTGAATTGTGTTACTC
TGTTCCAACCAGCTCAGGGGAAAAACAAACCCAAATGGGCGATGAATATGGCAATCCTCCTGTCTCATGC
CAATAGCGTTGTCAATCCAATCGTGTATGCCTATAGAAACCGCGACTTCAGATATACCTTTCACAAAATC
ATATCCAGGTATCTTCTCTGTCAGGCGGATGTGAAGTCCGGCAATGGCCAGGCTGGCGTACAGCCTGCCT
TGGGAGTGGGGCTGATCGATACCGGTGGACGCACCCCACCCAGCCTGGGTCCCCAAGATGAGTCCTGCAC
CACCGCCAGCTCCTCCCTGGCCAAGGACACTTCATCGACCGGTGAGAACCTGTACTTCCAGCTAAGATTA
GATAAAAGTAAAGTGATTAACAGCGCATTAGAGCTGCTTAATGAGGTCGGAATCGAAGGTTTAACAACCC
GTAAACTCGCCCAGAAGCTAGGTGTAGAGCAGCCTACATTGTATTGGCATGTAAAAAATAAGCGGGCTTT
GCTCGACGCCTTAGCCATTGAGATGTTAGATAGGCACCATACTCACTTTTGCCCTTTAGAAGGGGAAAGC
TGGCAAGATTTTTTACGTAATAACGCTAAAAGTTTTAGATGTGCTTTACTAAGTCATCGCGATGGAGCAA
AAGTACATTTAGGTACACGGCCTACAGAAAAACAGTATGAAACTCTCGAAAATCAATTAGCCTTTTTATG
CCAACAAGGTTTTTCACTAGAGAATGCATTATATGCACTCAGCGCTGTGGGGCATTTTACTTTAGGTTGC
GTATTGGAAGATCAAGAGCATCAAGTCGCTAAAGAAGAAAGGGAAACACCTACTACTGATAGTATGCCGC
CATTATTACGACAAGCTATCGAATTATTTGATCACCAAGGTGCAGAGCCAGCCTTCTTATTCGGCCTTGA
ATTGATCATATGCGGATTAGAAAAACAACTTAAATGTGAAAGTGGGTCCGCGTACAGCCGCGCGCGTACG
AAAAACAATTACGGGTCTACCATCGAGGGCCTGCTCGATCTCCCGGACGACGACGCCCCCGAAGAGGCGG
GGCTGGCGGCTCCGCGCCTGTCCTTTCTCCCCGCGGGACACACGCGCAGACTGTCGACGGCCCCCCCGAC
CGATGTCAGCCTGGGGGACGAGCTCCACTTAGACGGCGAGGACGTGGCGATGGCGCATGCCGACGCGCTA
GACGATTTCGATCTGGACATGTTGGGGGACGGGGATTCCCCGGGTCCGGGATTTACCCCCCACGACTCCG
CCCCCTACGGCGCTCTGGATATGGCCGACTTCGAGTTTGAGCAGATGTTTACCGATGCCCTTGGAATTGA
CGAGTACGGTGGGTAGTCTAGAGGGCCCGTTTAAACCCGCTGATCAGCCTCGACTGTGCCTTCTAGTTGC
CAGCCATCTGTTGTTTGCCCCTCCCCCGTGCCTTCCTTGACCCTGGAAGGTGCCACTCCCACTGTCCTTT
CCTAATAAAATGAGGAAATTGCATCGCATTGTCTGAGTAGGTGTCATTCTATTCTGGGGGGTGGGGTGGG
GCAGGACAGCAAGGGGGAGGATTGGGAAGACAATAGCAGGCATGCTGGGGATGCGGTGGGCTCTATGGCT
TCTGAGGCGGAAAGAACCAGCTGGGGCTCTAGGGGGTATCCCC
[124 nt withheld, positions 3264-3387]
C
[91 nt withheld, positions 3389-3479]
A
[49 nt withheld, positions 3481-3529]
CCTTTGACGTTGGAGTCCACGTTCTTT
[37 nt withheld, positions 3557-3593]
ACCCTATCTCGGTCTATTCTTTTGATTTATAAGGGATTTTGCCGATTTCGGCCTATTGGTTAAAAAATGA
GCTGATTTAACAAAAATTTAACGCGAATTAATTCTGTGGAATGTGTGTCAGTTAGGGTGTGGAAAGTCCC
CAGGCTCCCCAGCAGGCAGAAGTATGCAAAGCATGCATCTCAATTAGTCAGCAACCAGGTGTGGAAAGTC
CCCAGGCTCCCCAGCAGGCAGAAGTATGCAAAGCATGCATCTCAATTAGTCAGCAACCATAGTCCCGCCC
CTAACTCCGCCCATCCCGCCCCTAACTCCGCCCAGTTCCGCCCATTCTCCGCCCCATGGCTGACTAATTT
TTTTTATTTATGCAGAGGCCGAGGCCGCCTCTGCCTCTGAGCTATTCCAGAAGTAGTGAGGAGGCTTTTT
TGGAGGCCTAGGCTTTTGCAAAAAGCTCCCGGGAGCTTGTATATCCATTTTCGGATCTGATCAAGAGACA
GGATGAGGATCGTTTCGCATGATTGAACAAGATGGATTGCACGCAGGTTCTCCGGCCGCTTGGGTGGAGA
GGCTATTCGGCTATGACTGGGCACAACAGACAATCGGCTGCTCTGATGCCGCCGTGTTCCGGCTGTCAGC
GCAGGGGCGCCCGGTTCTTTTTGTCAAGACCGACCTGTCCGGTGCCCTGAATGAACTGCAGGACGAGGCA
GCGCGGCTATCGTGGCTGGCCACGACGGGCGTTCCTTGCGCAGCTGTGCTCGACGTTGTCACTGAAGCGG
GAAGGGACTGGCTGCTATTGGGCGAAGTGCCGGGGCAGGATCTCCTGTCATCTCACCTTGCTCCTGCCGA
GAAAGTATCCATCATGGCTGATGCAATGCGGCGGCTGCATACGCTTGATCCGGCTACCTGCCCATTCGAC
CACCAAGCGAAACATCGCATCGAGCGAGCACGTACTCGGATGGAAGCCGGTCTTGTCGATCAGGATGATC
TGGACGAAGAGCATCAGGGGCTCGCGCCAGCCGAACTGTTCGCCAGGCTCAAGGCGCGCATGCCCGACGG
CGAGGATCTCGTCGTGACCCATGGCGATGCCTGCTTGCCGAATATCATGGTGGAAAATGGCCGCTTTTCT
GGATTCATCGACTGTGGCCGGCTGGGTGTGGCGGACCGCTATCAGGACATAGCGTTGGCTACCCGTGATA
TTGCTGAAGAGCTTGGCGGCGAATGGGCTGACCGCTTCCTCGTGCTTTACGGTATCGCCGCTCCCGATTC
GCAGCGCATCGCCTTCTATCGCCTTCTTGACGAGTTCTTCTGAGCGGGACTCTGGGGTTCGAAATGACCG
ACCAAGCGACGCCCAACCTGCCATCACGAGATTTCGATTCCACCGCCGCCTTCTATGAAAGGTTGGGCTT
CGGAATCGTTTTCCGGGACGCCGGCTGGATGATCCTCCAGCGCGGGGATCTCATGCTGGAGTTCTTCGCC
CACCCCAACTTGTTTATTGCAGCTTATAATGGTTACAAATAAAGCAATAGCATCACAAATTTCACAAATA
AAGCATTTTTTTCACTGCATTCTAGTTGTGGTTTGTCCAAACTCATCAATGTATCTTATCATGTCTGTAT
ACCGTCGACCTCTAGCTAGAGCTTGGCGTAATCATGGTCATAGCTGTTTCCTGTGTGAAATTGTTATCCG
CTCACAATTCCACACAACATACGAGCCGGAAGCATAAAGTGTAAAGCCTGGGGTGCCTAATGAGTGAGCT
AACTCACATTAATTGCGTTGCGCTCACTGCCCGCTTTCCAGTCGGGAAACCTGTCGTGCCAGCTGCATTA
ATGAATCGGCCAACGCGCGGGGAGAGGCGGTTTGCGTATTGGGCGCTCTTCCGCTTCCTCGCTCACTGAC
TCGCTGCGCTCGGTCGTTCGGCTGCGGCGAGCGGTATCAGCTCACTCAAAGGCGGTAATACGGTTATCCA
CAGAATCAGGGGATAACGCAGGAAAGAACATGTGAGCAAAAGGCCAGCAAAAGGCCAGGAACCGTAAAAA
GGCCGCGTTGCTGGCGTTTTTCCATAGGCTCCGCCCCCCTGACGAGCATCACAAAAATCGACGCTCAAGT
CAGAGGTGGCGAAACCCGACAGGACTATAAAGATACCAGGCGTTTCCCCCTGGAAGCTCCCTCGTGCGCT
CTCCTGTTCCGACCCTGCCGCTTACCGGATACCTGTCCGCCTTTCTCCCTTCGGGAAGCGTGGCGCTTTC
TCATAGCTCACGCTGTAGGTATCTCAGTTCGGTGTAGGTCGTTCGCTCCAAGCTGGGCTGTGTGCACGAA
CCCCCCGTTCAGCCCGACCGCTGCGCCTTATCCGGTAACTATCGTCTTGAGTCCAACCCGGTAAGACACG
ACTTATCGCCACTGGCAGCAGCCACTGGTAACAGGATTAGCAGAGCGAGGTATGTAGGCGGTGCTACAGA
GTTCTTGAAGTGGTGGCCTAACTACGGCTACACTAGAAGAACAGTATTTGGTATCTGCGCTCTGCTGAAG
CCAGTTACCTTCGGAAAAAGAGTTGGTAGCTCTTGATCCGGCAAACAAACCACCGCTGGTAGCGGTGGTT
TTTTTGTTTGCAAGCAGCAGATTACGCGCAGAAAAAAAGGATCTCAAGAAGATCCTTTGATCTTTTCTAC
GGGGTCTGACGCTCAGTGGAACGAAAACTCACGTTAAGGGATTTTGGTCATGAGATTATCAAAAAGGATC
TTCACCTAGATCCTTTTAAATTAAAAATGAAGTTTTAAATCAATCTAAAGTATATATGAGTAAACTTGGT
CTGACAGTTACCAATGCTTAATCAGTGAGGCACCTATCTCAGCGATCTGTCTATTTCGTTCATCCATAGT
TGCCTGACTCCCCGTCGTGTAGATAACTACGATACGGGAGGGCTTACCATCTGGCCCCAGTGCTGCAATG
ATACCGCGAGACCCACGCTCACCGGCTCCAGATTTATCAGCAATAAACCAGCCAGCCGGAAGGGCCGAGC
GCAGAAGTGGTCCTGCAACTTTATCCGCCTCCATCCAGTCTATTAATTGTTGCCGGGAAGCTAGAGTAAG
TAGTTCGCCAGTTAATAGTTTGCGCAACGTTGTTGCCATTGCTACAGGCATCGTGGTGTCACGCTCGTCG
TTTGGTATGGCTTCATTCAGCTCCGGTTCCCAACGATCAAGGCGAGTTACATGATCCCCCATGTTGTGCA
AAAAAGCGGTTAGCTCCTTCGGTCCTCCGATCGTTGTCAGAAGTAAGTTGGCCGCAGTGTTATCACTCAT
GGTTATGGCAGCACTGCATAATTCTCTTACTGTCATGCCATCCGTAAGATGCTTTTCTGTGACTGGTGAG
TACTCAACCAAGTCATTCTGAGAATAGTGTATGCGGCGACCGAGTTGCTCTTGCCCGGCGTCAATACGGG
ATAATACCGCGCCACATAGCAGAACTTTAAAAGTGCTCATCATTGGAAAACGTTCTTCGGGGCGAAAACT
CTCAAGGATCTTACCGCTGTTGAGATCCAGTTCGATGTAACCCACTCGTGCACCCAACTGATCTTCAGCA
TCTTTTACTTTCACCAGCGTTTCTGGGTGAGCAAAAACAGGAAGGCAAAATGCCGCAAAAAAGGGAATAA
GGGCGACACGGAAATGTTGAATACTCATACTCTTCCTTTTTCAATATTATTGAAGCATTTATCAGGGTTA
TTGTCTCATGAGCGGATACATATTTGAATGTATTTAGAAAAATAAACAAATAGGGGTTCCGCGCACATTT
CCCCGAAAAGTGCCACCTGACGTCGACGGATCGGGAGATCTCCCGATCCCCTATGGTGCACTCTCAGTAC
AATCTGCTCTGATGCCGCATAGTTAAGCCAGTATCTGCTCCCTGCTTGTGTGTTGGAGGTCGCTGAGTAG
TGCGCGAGCAAAATTTAAGCTACAACAAGGCAAGGCTTGACCGACAATTGCATGAAGAATCTGCTTAGGG
TTAGGCGTTTTGCGCTGCTTCGCGATGTACGGGCCAGATATACGCGTT
