>Addgene plasmid #66211 | ADORA2B-Tango | depositor partial sequence | sequence record 113035 | empty Tango
GACGGATCGGGAGATCTCCCGATCCCCTATGGTGCACTCTCAGTACAATCTGCTCTGATGCCGCATAGTT
AAGCCAGTATCTGCTCCCTGCTTGTGTGTTGGAGGTCGCTGAGTAGTGCGCGAGCAAAATTTAAGCTACA
ACAAGGCAAGGCTTGACCGACAATTGCATGAAGAATCTGCTTAGGGTTAGGCGTTTTGCGCTGCTTCGCG
ATGTACGGGCCAGATATACGCGTTGACATTGATTATTGACTAGTTATTAATAGTAATCAATTACGGGGTC
ATTAGTTCATAGCCCATATATGGAGTTCCGCGTTACATAACTTACGGTAAATGGCCCGCCTGGCTGACCG
CCCAACGACCCCCGCCCATTGACGTCAATAATGACGTATGTTCCCATAGTAACGCCAATAGGGACTTTCC
ATTGACGTCAATGGGTGGAGTATTTACGGTAAACTGCCCACTTGGCAGTACATCAAGTGTATCATATGCC
AAGTACGCCCCCTATTGACGTCAATGACGGTAAATGGCCCGCCTGGCATTATGCCCAGTACATGACCTTA
TGGGACTTTCCTACTTGGCAGTACATCTACGTATTAGTCATCGCTATTACCATGGTGATGCGGTTTTGGC
AGTACATCAATGGGCGTGGATAGCGGTTTGACTCACGGGGATTTCCAAGTCTCCACCCCATTGACGTCAA
TGGGAGTTTGTTTTGGCACCAAAATCAACGGGACTTTCCAAAATGTCGTAACAACTCCGCCCCATTGACG
CAAATGGGCGGTAGGCGTGTACGGTGGGAGGTCTATATAAGCAGAGCTCTCTGGCTAACTAGAGAACCCA
CTGCTTACTGGCTTATCGAAATTAATACGACTCACTATAGGGAGACCCAAGCTGGCTAGCGTTTAAACTT
AAGCTTGGTACCGAGCTCGGATCCACTAGTCCAGTGTGGTGGAATTCTGCAGATATCCAGCACAGTGGCG
GCCGCGCCACCATGAAGACGATCATCGCCCTGAGCTACATCTTCTGCCTGGTATTCGCCGACTACAAGGA
CGATGATGACGCCAGCATCGATACCGGTGGACGCACCCCACCCAGCCTGGGTCCCCAAGATGAGTCCTGC
ACCACCGCCAGCTCCTCCCTGGCCAAGGACACTTCATCGACCGGTGAGAACCTGTACTTCCAGCTAAGAT
TAGATAAAAGTAAAGTGATTAACAGCGCATTAGAGCTGCTTAATGAGGTCGGAATCGAAGGTTTAACAAC
CCGTAAACTCGCCCAGAAGCTAGGTGTAGAGCAGCCTACATTGTATTGGCATGTAAAAAATAAGCGGGCT
TTGCTCGACGCCTTAGCCATTGAGATGTTAGATAGGCACCATACTCACTTTTGCCCTTTAGAAGGGGAAA
GCTGGCAAGATTTTTTACGTAATAACGCTAAAAGTTTTAGATGTGCTTTACTAAGTCATCGCGATGGAGC
AAAAGTACATTTAGGTACACGGCCTACAGAAAAACAGTATGAAACTCTCGAAAATCAATTAGCCTTTTTA
TGCCAACAAGGTTTTTCACTAGAGAATGCATTATATGCACTCAGCGCTGTGGGGCATTTTACTTTAGGTT
GCGTATTGGAAGATCAAGAGCATCAAGTCGCTAAAGAAGAAAGGGAAACACCTACTACTGATAGTATGCC
GCCATTATTACGACAAGCTATCGAATTATTTGATCACCAAGGTGCAGAGCCAGCCTTCTTATTCGGCCTT
GAATTGATCATATGCGGATTAGAAAAACAACTTAAATGTGAAAGTGGGTCCGCGTACAGCCGCGCGCGTA
CGAAAAACAATTACGGGTCTACCATCGAGGGCCTGCTCGATCTCCCGGACGACGACGCCCCCGAAGAGGC
GGGGCTGGCGGCTCCGCGCCTGTCCTTTCTCCCCGCGGGACACACGCGCAGACTGTCGACGGCCCCCCCG
ACCGATGTCAGCCTGGGGGACGAGCTCCACTTAGACGGCGAGGACGTGGCGATGGCGCATGCCGACGCGC
TAGACGATTTCGATCTGGACATGTTGGGGGACGGGGATTCCCCGGGTCCGGGATTTACCCCCCACGACTC
CGCCCCCTACGGCGCTCTGGATATGGCCGACTTCGAGTTTGAGCAGATGTTTACCGATGCCCTTGGAATT
GACGAGTACGGTGGGTAGCTCGAGTCTAGAGGGCCCGTTTAAACCCGCTGATCAGCCTCGACTGTGCCTT
CTAGTTGCCAGCCATCTGTTGTTTGCCCCTCCCCCGTGCCTTCCTTGACCCTGGAAGGTGCCACTCCCAC
TGTCCTTTCCTAATAAAATGAGGAAATTGCATCGCATTGTCTGAGTAGGTGTCATTCTATTCTGGGGGGT
GGGGTGGGGCAGGACAGCAAGGGGGAGGATTGGGAAGACAATAGCAGGCATGCTGGGGATGCGGTGGGCT
CTATGGCTTCTGAGGCGGAAAGAACCAGCTGGGGCTCTAGGGGGTATCCCC
[124 nt withheld, positions 2502-2625]
C
[91 nt withheld, positions 2627-2717]
A
[49 nt withheld, positions 2719-2767]
CCTTTGACGTTGGAGTCCACGTTCTTT
[37 nt withheld, positions 2795-2831]
ACCCTATCTCGGTCTATTCTTTTGATTTATAAGGGATTTTGCCGATTTCGGCCTATTGGTTAAAAAATGA
GCTGATTTAACAAAAATTTAACGCGAATTAATTCTGTGGAATGTGTGTCAGTTAGGGTGTGGAAAGTCCC
CAGGCTCCCCAGCAGGCAGAAGTATGCAAAGCATGCATCTCAATTAGTCAGCAACCAGGTGTGGAAAGTC
CCCAGGCTCCCCAGCAGGCAGAAGTATGCAAAGCATGCATCTCAATTAGTCAGCAACCATAGTCCCGCCC
CTAACTCCGCCCATCCCGCCCCTAACTCCGCCCAGTTCCGCCCATTCTCCGCCCCATGGCTGACTAATTT
TTTTTATTTATGCAGAGGCCGAGGCCGCCTCTGCCTCTGAGCTATTCCAGAAGTAGTGAGGAGGCTTTTT
TGGAGGCCTAGGCTTTTGCAAAAAGCTCCCGGGAGCTTGTATATCCATTTTCGGATCTGATCAAGAGACA
GGATGAGGATCGTTTCGCATGATTGAACAAGATGGATTGCACGCAGGTTCTCCGGCCGCTTGGGTGGAGA
GGCTATTCGGCTATGACTGGGCACAACAGACAATCGGCTGCTCTGATGCCGCCGTGTTCCGGCTGTCAGC
GCAGGGGCGCCCGGTTCTTTTTGTCAAGACCGACCTGTCCGGTGCCCTGAATGAACTGCAGGACGAGGCA
GCGCGGCTATCGTGGCTGGCCACGACGGGCGTTCCTTGCGCAGCTGTGCTCGACGTTGTCACTGAAGCGG
GAAGGGACTGGCTGCTATTGGGCGAAGTGCCGGGGCAGGATCTCCTGTCATCTCACCTTGCTCCTGCCGA
GAAAGTATCCATCATGGCTGATGCAATGCGGCGGCTGCATACGCTTGATCCGGCTACCTGCCCATTCGAC
CACCAAGCGAAACATCGCATCGAGCGAGCACGTACTCGGATGGAAGCCGGTCTTGTCGATCAGGATGATC
TGGACGAAGAGCATCAGGGGCTCGCGCCAGCCGAACTGTTCGCCAGGCTCAAGGCGCGCATGCCCGACGG
CGAGGATCTCGTCGTGACCCATGGCGATGCCTGCTTGCCGAATATCATGGTGGAAAATGGCCGCTTTTCT
GGATTCATCGACTGTGGCCGGCTGGGTGTGGCGGACCGCTATCAGGACATAGCGTTGGCTACCCGTGATA
TTGCTGAAGAGCTTGGCGGCGAATGGGCTGACCGCTTCCTCGTGCTTTACGGTATCGCCGCTCCCGATTC
GCAGCGCATCGCCTTCTATCGCCTTCTTGACGAGTTCTTCTGAGCGGGACTCTGGGGTTCGAAATGACCG
ACCAAGCGACGCCCAACCTGCCATCACGAGATTTCGATTCCACCGCCGCCTTCTATGAAAGGTTGGGCTT
CGGAATCGTTTTCCGGGACGCCGGCTGGATGATCCTCCAGCGCGGGGATCTCATGCTGGAGTTCTTCGCC
CACCCCAACTTGTTTATTGCAGCTTATAATGGTTACAAATAAAGCAATAGCATCACAAATTTCACAAATA
AAGCATTTTTTTCACTGCATTCTAGTTGTGGTTTGTCCAAACTCATCAATGTATCTTATCATGTCTGTAT
ACCGTCGACCTCTAGCTAGAGCTTGGCGTAATCATGGTCATAGCTGTTTCCTGTGTGAAATTGTTATCCG
CTCACAATTCCACACAACATACGAGCCGGAAGCATAAAGTGTAAAGCCTGGGGTGCCTAATGAGTGAGCT
AACTCACATTAATTGCGTTGCGCTCACTGCCCGCTTTCCAGTCGGGAAACCTGTCGTGCCAGCTGCATTA
ATGAATCGGCCAACGCGCGGGGAGAGGCGGTTTGCGTATTGGGCGCTCTTCCGCTTCCTCGCTCACTGAC
TCGCTGCGCTCGGTCGTTCGGCTGCGGCGAGCGGTATCAGCTCACTCAAAGGCGGTAATACGGTTATCCA
CAGAATCAGGGGATAACGCAGGAAAGAACATGTGAGCAAAAGGCCAGCAAAAGGCCAGGAACCGTAAAAA
GGCCGCGTTGCTGGCGTTTTTCCATAGGCTCCGCCCCCCTGACGAGCATCACAAAAATCGACGCTCAAGT
CAGAGGTGGCGAAACCCGACAGGACTATAAAGATACCAGGCGTTTCCCCCTGGAAGCTCCCTCGTGCGCT
CTCCTGTTCCGACCCTGCCGCTTACCGGATACCTGTCCGCCTTTCTCCCTTCGGGAAGCGTGGCGCTTTC
TCATAGCTCACGCTGTAGGTATCTCAGTTCGGTGTAGGTCGTTCGCTCCAAGCTGGGCTGTGTGCACGAA
CCCCCCGTTCAGCCCGACCGCTGCGCCTTATCCGGTAACTATCGTCTTGAGTCCAACCCGGTAAGACACG
ACTTATCGCCACTGGCAGCAGCCACTGGTAACAGGATTAGCAGAGCGAGGTATGTAGGCGGTGCTACAGA
GTTCTTGAAGTGGTGGCCTAACTACGGCTACACTAGAAGAACAGTATTTGGTATCTGCGCTCTGCTGAAG
CCAGTTACCTTCGGAAAAAGAGTTGGTAGCTCTTGATCCGGCAAACAAACCACCGCTGGTAGCGGTTTTT
TTGTTTGCAAGCAGCAGATTACGCGCAGAAAAAAAGGATCTCAAGAAGATCCTTTGATCTTTTCTACGGG
GTCTGACGCTCAGTGGAACGAAAACTCACGTTAAGGGATTTTGGTCATGAGATTATCAAAAAGGATCTTC
ACCTAGATCCTTTTAAATTAAAAATGAAGTTTTAAATCAATCTAAAGTATATATGAGTAAACTTGGTCTG
ACAGTTACCAATGCTTAATCAGTGAGGCACCTATCTCAGCGATCTGTCTATTTCGTTCATCCATAGTTGC
CTGACTCCCCGTCGTGTAGATAACTACGATACGGGAGGGCTTACCATCTGGCCCCAGTGCTGCAATGATA
CCGCGAGACCCACGCTCACCGGCTCCAGATTTATCAGCAATAAACCAGCCAGCCGGAAGGGCCGAGCGCA
GAAGTGGTCCTGCAACTTTATCCGCCTCCATCCAGTCTATTAATTGTTGCCGGGAAGCTAGAGTAAGTAG
TTCGCCAGTTAATAGTTTGCGCAACGTTGTTGCCATTGCTACAGGCATCGTGGTGTCACGCTCGTCGTTT
GGTATGGCTTCATTCAGCTCCGGTTCCCAACGATCAAGGCGAGTTACATGATCCCCCATGTTGTGCAAAA
AAGCGGTTAGCTCCTTCGGTCCTCCGATCGTTGTCAGAAGTAAGTTGGCCGCAGTGTTATCACTCATGGT
TATGGCAGCACTGCATAATTCTCTTACTGTCATGCCATCCGTAAGATGCTTTTCTGTGACTGGTGAGTAC
TCAACCAAGTCATTCTGAGAATAGTGTATGCGGCGACCGAGTTGCTCTTGCCCGGCGTCAATACGGGATA
ATACCGCGCCACATAGCAGAACTTTAAAAGTGCTCATCATTGGAAAACGTTCTTCGGGGCGAAAACTCTC
AAGGATCTTACCGCTGTTGAGATCCAGTTCGATGTAACCCACTCGTGCACCCAACTGATCTTCAGCATCT
TTTACTTTCACCAGCGTTTCTGGGTGAGCAAAAACAGGAAGGCAAAATGCCGCAAAAAAGGGAATAAGGG
CGACACGGAAATGTTGAATACTCATACTCTTCCTTTTTCAATATTATTGAAGCATTTATCAGGGTTATTG
TCTCATGAGCGGATACATATTTGAATGTATTTAGAAAAATAAACAAATAGGGGTTCCGCGCACATTTCCC
CGAAAAGTGCCACCTGACGTC
