>Addgene plasmid #66211 | ADORA2B-Tango | depositor partial sequence | sequence record 113036 | ADORA2B
ATGTTGCTTGAGACCCAGGATGCCCTTTATGTGGCCCTGGAACTGGTCATCGCGGCTCTCAGCGTGGCTG
GAAATGTGCTGGTGTGCGCTGCCGTTGGAACAGCGAACACCCTTCAGACTCCAACTAATTATTTTCTCGT
TAGCCTGGCAGCCGCCGACGTGGCTGTAGGTCTGTTCGCCATTCCATTCGCCATCACTATCAGCCTCGGG
TTTTGCACGGACTTCTACGGATGCCTTTTCTTGGCTTGCTTCGTGCTCGTTCTTACTCAAAGTAGCATAT
TTAGCCTGCTGGCAGTGGCCGTTGACCGATACCTGGCTATCTGCGTGCCACTGAGGTATAAGAGCCTGGT
AACCGGAACCAGAGCACGCGGCGTTATCGCTGTGCTTTGGGTTCTCGCCTTCGGGATCGGCTTGACTCCT
TTTCTCGGGTGGAACTCAAAAGATAGCGCCACCAACAACTGCACCGAGCCTTGGGATGGAACTACCAATG
AAAGCTGCTGCCTCGTGAAGTGCCTGTTCGAGAACGTGGTGCCCATGTCCTACATGGTGTACTTCAACTT
CTTCGGCTGCGTTTTGCCCCCCTTGCTGATAATGTTGGTGATTTATATTAAGATTTTTCTCGTGGCCTGT
CGACAGCTCCAGAGGACCGAGCTGATGGACCACAGCCGAACTACGCTGCAACGAGAAATTCACGCCGCCA
AGAGCCTGGCCATGATTGTGGGTATCTTTGCACTGTGTTGGTTGCCAGTGCACGCGGTGAATTGTGTTAC
TCTGTTCCAACCAGCTCAGGGGAAAAACAAACCCAAATGGGCGATGAATATGGCAATCCTCCTGTCTCAT
GCCAATAGCGTTGTCAATCCAATCGTGTATGCCTATAGAAACCGCGACTTCAGATATACCTTTCACAAAA
TCATATCCAGGTATCTTCTCTGTCAGGCGGATGTGAAGTCCGGCAATGGCCAGGCTGGCGTACAGCCTGC
CTTGGGAGTGGGGCTG
