>Addgene plasmid #66211 | ADORA2B-Tango | addgene partial sequence | sequence record 117083 | CMV-F 5'-CGCAAATGGGCGGTAGGCGTG-3'
TCTCTGGCTAACTAGAGAACCCACTGCTTACTGGCTTATCGAAATTAATACGACTCACTATAGGGAGACC
CAAGCTGGCTAGCGTTTAAACTTAAGCTTGGTACCGAGCTCGGATCCACTAGTCCAGTGTGGTGGAATTC
TGCAGATATCCAGCACAGTGGCGGCCGCGCCACCATGAAGACGATCATCGCCCTGAGCTACATCTTCTGC
CTGGTATTCGCCGACTACAAGGACGATGATGACGCCAGCATCGATATGTTGCTTGAGACCCAGGATGCCC
TTTATGTGGCCCTGGAACTGGTCATCGCGGCTCTCAGCGTGGCTGGAAATGTGCTGGTGTGCGCTGCCGT
TGGAACAGCGAACACCCTTCAGACTCCAACTAATTATTTTCTCGTTAGCCTGGCAGCCGCCGACGTGGCT
GTAGGTCTGTTCGCCATTCCATTCGCCATCACTATCAGCCTCGGGTTTTGCACGGACTTCTACGGATGCC
TTTTCTTGGCTTGCTTCGTGCTCGTTCTTACTCAAAGTAGCATATTTAGCCTGCTGGCAGTGGCCGTTGA
CCGATACCTGGCTATCTGCGTGCCACTGAGGTATAAGAGCCTGGTAACCGGAACCAGAGCACGCGGCGTT
ATCGCTGTGCTTTGGGTTCTCGCCTTCGGGATCGGCTTGACTCCTTTTCTCGGGTGGAACTCAAAAGATA
GCGCCACCAACAACTGCACCGAGCCTTGGGATGGAACTACCAATGAAAGCTGCTGCCTCGTGAAGTGCCT
GTTCGAGAACGTGGTGCCCATGTCCTACATGGTGTACTTCAACTTCTTCGGCTGCGTTTTGCCCCCCTTG
CTGATAATGTTGGTGATTTATATTAAGATTTTTCTCGTGGCCTGTCGACAGCTCCAGAGGACCGAGCTGA
TGGACCACAGCCGAACTACGCTGCAACGAGAAATTCACGCCGCCAAGAGCCTGGCCATGATTGTGGGTAT
CTTTGCACTGTGTTGGTTGCCAGTGCACGCGGTGAATTGTGTTACTCTGTTCCAACCAGCTCAGGGGAAA
AACAAACCCAAATGGGCG
