>Addgene plasmid #66211 | ADORA2B-Tango | addgene partial sequence | sequence record 117757 | Tet-R 5'-GGCGAGTTTACGGGTTGTTA-3'
CTCTAATGCGCTGTTAATCACTTTACTTTTATCTAATCTTAGCTGGAAGTACAGGTTCTCACCGGTCGAT
GAAGTGTCCTTGGCCAGGGAGGAGCTGGCGGTGGTGCAGGACTCATCTTGGGGACCCAGGCTGGGTGGGG
TGCGTCCACCGGTATCGATCAGCCCCACTCCCAAGGCAGGCTGTACGCCAGCCTGGCCATTGCCGGACTT
CACATCCGCCTGACAGAGAAGATACCTGGATATGATTTTGTGAAAGGTATATCTGAAGTCGCGGTTTCTA
TAGGCATACACGATTGGATTGACAACGCTATTGGCATGAGACAGGAGGATTGCCATATTCATCGCCCATT
TGGGTTTGTTTTTCCCCTGAGCTGGTTGGAACAGAGTAACACAATTCACCGCGTGCACTGGCAACCAACA
CAGTGCAAAGATACCCACAATCATGGCCAGGCTCTTGGCGGCGTGAATTTCTCGTTGCAGCGTAGTTCGG
CTGTGGTCCATCAGCTCGGTCCTCTGGAGCTGTCGACAGGCCACGAGAAAAATCTTAATATAAATCACCA
ACATTATCAGCAAGGGGGGCAAAACGCAGCCGAAGAAGTTGAAGTACACCATGTAGGACATGGGCACCAC
GTTCTCGAACAGGCACTTCACGAGGCAGCAGCTTTCATTGGTAGTTCCATCCCAAGGCTCGGTGCAGTTG
TTGGTGGCGCTATCTTTTGAGTTCCACCCGAGAAAAGGAGTCAAGCCGATCCCGAAGGCGAGAACCCAAA
GCACAGCGATAACGCCGCGTGCTCTGGTTCCGGTTACCAGGCTCTTATACCTCAGTGGCACGCAGATAGC
CAGGTATCGGTCAACGGCCACTGCCAGCAGGCTAAATATGCTACTTTGAGTAAGAACGAGCACGAAGCAA
GCCAAGAAAAGGCATCCGTAGAAGTCCGTGCAAAACCCGAGGCTGATAGTGATGGCGAATGGAATGGCGA
A
